LOCUS       Exported 7030 bp ds-DNA circular SYN 13-MAY-2021
DEFINITION  Reporter plasmid with a 12-nucleotide specific ""barcode"" sequence.
            This plasmid is not available as an individual bacterial stab, but
            can be requested as part of the Plasmid-ID Kit (Kit #1000000168 )..
ACCESSION   .
VERSION     .
KEYWORDS    pOPS0571
SOURCE      synthetic DNA construct
  ORGANISM  synthetic DNA construct
REFERENCE   1 (bases 1 to 7030)
  AUTHORS   Mendoza-Suarez MA, Geddes BA, Sanchez-Canizares C, Ramirez-Gonzalez
            RH, Kirchhelle C, Jorrin B, Poole PS
  TITLE     Optimizing Rhizobium-legume symbioses by simultaneous measurement of
            rhizobial competitiveness and N2 fixation in nodules.
  JOURNAL   Proc Natl Acad Sci U S A. 2020 May 5;117(18):9822-9831. doi:
            10.1073/pnas.1921225117. Epub 2020 Apr 21.
  PUBMED    32317381
REFERENCE   2 (bases 1 to 7030)
  AUTHORS   .
  TITLE     Direct Submission
  JOURNAL   Exported May 13, 2021 from SnapGene Server 1.1.58
            http://www.snapgene.com
FEATURES             Location/Qualifiers
     source          1..7030
                     /organism="synthetic DNA construct"
                     /mol_type="other DNA"
     terminator      9..103
                     /label=lambda t0 terminator
                     /note="transcription terminator from phage lambda"
     primer_bind     complement(202..221)
                     /label=pENTR-R
                     /note="pENTR vectors, reverse primer"
     CDS             213..1028
                     /codon_start=1
                     /product="aminoglycoside phosphotransferase"
                     /label=KanR
                     /note="confers resistance to kanamycin in bacteria or G418
                     (Geneticin(R)) in eukaryotes"
                     /translation="MSHIQRETSCSRPRLNSNMDADLYGYKWARDNVGQSGATIYRLYG
                     KPDAPELFLKHGKGSVANDVTDEMVRLNWLTEFMPLPTIKHFIRTPDDAWLLTTAIPGK
                     TAFQVLEEYPDSGENIVDALAVFLRRLHSIPVCNCPFNSDRVFRLAQAQSRMNNGLVDA
                     SDFDDERNGWPVEQVWKEMHKLLPFSPDSVVTHGDFSLDNLIFDEGKLIGCIDVGRVGI
                     ADRYQDLAILWNCLGEFSPSLQKRLFQKYGIDNPDMNKLQFHLMLDEFF"
     oriT            1179..1287
                     /note="incP origin of transfer"
     CDS             complement(1348..2496)
                     /codon_start=1
                     /product="trans-acting replication protein that binds to
                     and activates oriV"
                     /label=trfA
                     /translation="MNRTFDRKAYRQELIDAGFSAEDAETIASRTVMRAPRETFQSVGS
                     IVQQATAKIERDSVQLAPPALPAPSAAVERSRRLEQEAAGLAKSMTIDTRGTMTTKKRK
                     TAGEDLAKQVSEAKQAALLKHTKQQIKEMQLSLFDIAPWPDTMRAMPNDTARSALFTTR
                     NKKIPREALQNKVIFHVNKDVKITYTGVELRADDDELVWQQVLEYAKRTPIGEPITFTF
                     YELCQDLGWSINGRYYTKAEECLSRLQATAMGFTSDRVGHLESVSLLHRFRVLDRGKKT
                     SRCQVLIDEEIVVLFAGDHYTKFIWEKYRKLSPTARRMFDYFSSHREPYPLKLETFRLM
                     CGSDSTRVKKWREQVGEACEELRGSGLVEHAWVNDDLVHCKR"
     rep_origin      2889..3420
                     /label=oriV
                     /note="incP origin of replication"
     terminator      5942..6028
                     /gene="Escherichia coli rrnB"
                     /label=rrnB T1 terminator
                     /note="transcription terminator T1 from the E. coli rrnB
                     gene"
     CDS             6275..6988
                     /codon_start=1
                     /product="GFP variant that folds robustly even when fused
                     to poorly folded proteins (Pedelacq et al., 2006)"
                     /label=superfolder GFP
                     /translation="MRKGEELFTGVVPILVELDGDVNGHKFSVRGEGEGDATNGKLTLK
                     FICTTGKLPVPWPTLVTTLTYGVQCFARYPDHMKQHDFFKSAMPEGYVQERTISFKDDG
                     TYKTRAEVKFEGDTLVNRIELKGIDFKEDGNILGHKLEYNFNSHNVYITADKQKNGIKA
                     NFKIRHNVEDGSVQLADHYQQNTPIGDGPVLLPDNHYLSTQSVLSKDPNEKRDHMVLLE
                     FVTAAGITHGMDELYK"
     primer_bind     complement(7008..7030)
                     /label=M13/pUC Forward
                     /note="In lacZ gene"
ORIGIN
        1 cgctcttgga ctcctgttga tagatccagt aatgacctca gaactccatc tggatttgtt
       61 cagaacgctc ggttgccgcc gggcgttttt tattggtgag aatccaggca attgtgtctc
      121 aaaatctctg atgttacatt gcacaagata aaaatatatc atcatgaaca ataaaactgt
      181 ctgcttacat aaacagtaat acaaggggtg ttatgagcca tattcagcgt gaaacgagct
      241 gtagccgtcc gcgtctgaac agcaacatgg atgcggatct gtatggctat aaatgggcgc
      301 gtgataacgt gggtcagagc ggcgcgacca tttatcgtct gtatggcaaa ccggatgcgc
      361 cggaactgtt tctgaaacat ggcaaaggca gcgtggcgaa cgatgtgacc gatgaaatgg
      421 tgcgtctgaa ctggctgacc gaatttatgc cgctgccgac cattaaacat tttattcgca
      481 ccccggatga tgcgtggctg ctgaccaccg cgattccggg caaaaccgcg tttcaggtgc
      541 tggaagaata tccggatagc ggcgaaaaca ttgtggatgc gctggccgtg tttctgcgtc
      601 gtctgcatag cattccggtg tgcaactgcc cgtttaacag cgatcgtgtg tttcgtctgg
      661 cccaggcgca gagccgtatg aacaacggcc tggtggatgc gagcgatttt gatgatgaac
      721 gtaacggctg gccggtggaa caggtgtgga aagaaatgca taaactgctg ccgtttagcc
      781 cggatagcgt ggtgacccac ggcgatttta gcctggataa cctgattttc gatgaaggca
      841 aactgattgg ctgcattgat gtgggccgtg tgggcattgc ggatcgttat caggatctgg
      901 ccattctgtg gaactgcctg ggcgaattta gcccgagcct gcaaaaacgt ctgtttcaga
      961 aatatggcat tgataatccg gatatgaaca aactgcaatt tcatctgatg ctggatgaat
     1021 ttttctaata attaattgaa ctacttttcc gctgcataac cctgcttcgg ggtcattata
     1081 gcgatttttt cggtatatcc atcctttttc gcacgatata caggattttg ccaaagggtt
     1141 cgtgtagact ttccttggtg tatccaacgg cgtcagccgg gcaggatagg tgaagtaggc
     1201 ccacccgcga gcgggtgttc cttcttcact gtcccttatt cgcacctggc ggtgctcaac
     1261 gggaatcctg ctctgcgagg ctggccgtag gccggccgcg atgcaggtgg ctgctgaacc
     1321 cccagccgga actgacccca caaggcccta gcgtttgcaa tgcaccaggt catcattgac
     1381 ccaggcgtgt tccaccaggc cgctgcctcg caactcttcg caggcttcgc cgacctgctc
     1441 gcgccacttc ttcacgcggg tggaatccga tccgcacatg aggcggaagg tttccagctt
     1501 gagcgggtac ggctcccggt gcgagctgaa atagtcgaac atccgtcggg ccgtcggcga
     1561 cagcttgcgg tacttctccc atatgaattt cgtgtagtgg tcgccagcaa acagcacgac
     1621 gatttcctcg tcgatcagga cctggcaacg ggacgttttc ttgccacggt ccaggacgcg
     1681 gaagcggtgc agcagcgaca ccgattccag gtgcccaacg cggtcggacg tgaagcccat
     1741 cgccgtcgcc tgtaggcgcg acaggcattc ctcggccttc gtgtaatacc ggccattgat
     1801 cgaccagccc aggtcctggc aaagctcgta gaacgtgaag gtgatcggct cgccgatagg
     1861 ggtgcgcttc gcgtactcca acacctgctg ccacaccagt tcgtcatcgt cggcccgcag
     1921 ctcgacgccg gtgtaggtga tcttcacgtc cttgttgacg tggaaaatga ccttgttttg
     1981 cagcgcctcg cgcgggattt tcttgttgcg cgtggtgaac agggcagagc gggccgtgtc
     2041 gtttggcatc gctcgcatcg tgtccggcca cggcgcaata tcgaacaagg aaagctgcat
     2101 ttccttgatc tgctgcttcg tgtgtttcag caacgcggcc tgcttggctt cgctgacctg
     2161 ttttgccagg tcctcgccgg cggtttttcg cttcttggtc gtcatagttc ctcgcgtgtc
     2221 gatggtcatc gacttcgcca aacctgccgc ctcctgttcg agccgacgcg aacgctccac
     2281 ggcggccgat ggcgcgggca gggcaggggg agccagttgc acgctgtcgc gctcgatctt
     2341 ggccgtagct tgctggacta tcgagccgac ggactggaag gtttcgcggg gcgcacgcat
     2401 gacggtgcgg cttgcgatgg tttcggcatc ctcggcggaa aaccccgcgt cgatcagttc
     2461 ttgcctgtat gccttccggt caaacgtccg attcattcac cctccttgcg ggattgcccc
     2521 ggaattaatt ccccggatcg atccgtcgat cttgatcccc tgcgccatca gatccttggc
     2581 ggcaagaaag ccatccagtt tactttgcag ggcttcccaa ccttaccaga gggcgcccca
     2641 gctggcaatt ccggttcgct tgctgtccat aaaaccgccc agtctagcta tcgccatgta
     2701 agcccactgc aagctacctg ctttctcttt gcgcttgcgt tttcccttgt ccagatagcc
     2761 cagtagctga cattcatccg gggtcagcac cgtttctgcg gactggcttt ctacgtggct
     2821 gccatttttg gggtgaggcc gttcgcggcc gaggggcgca gcccctgggg ggatgggagg
     2881 cccgcgttag cgggccggga gggttcgaga agggggggca ccccccttcg gcgtgcgcgg
     2941 tcacgcgcac agggcgcagc cctggttaaa aacaaggttt ataaatattg gtttaaaagc
     3001 aggttaaaag acaggttagc ggtggccgaa aaacgggcgg aaacccttgc aaatgctgga
     3061 ttttctgcct gtggacagcc cctcaaatgt caataggtgc gcccctcatc tgtcagcact
     3121 ctgcccctca agtgtcaagg atcgcgcccc tcatctgtca gtagtcgcgc ccctcaagtg
     3181 tcaataccgc agggcactta tccccaggct tgtccacatc atctgtggga aactcgcgta
     3241 aaatcaggcg ttttcgccga tttgcgaggc tggccagctc cacgtcgccg gccgaaatcg
     3301 agcctgcccc tcatctgtca acgccgcgcc gggtgagtcg gcccctcaag tgtcaacgtc
     3361 cgcccctcat ctgtcagtga gggccaagtt ttccgcgagg tatccacaac gccggcggcc
     3421 ctacatggct ctgctgtagt gagtgggttg cgctccggca gcggtcctga tcccccgcag
     3481 aaaaaaagga tctcaagaag atcctttgat cttttctaca ttactgcatg agcttgtgga
     3541 agtgtgctga gcataaatga ttctcctagc tgttctttgg gtaagtacgc catcaggacg
     3601 ttgtgagtgg cgcgattttt agcggctgaa atcagccctt gagcctgtcg gcaagtcgcg
     3661 tcatgaggtc catgcgctca tgcaggatcg ccacgaccaa cgcgggttcg cccgcacgcg
     3721 gcaggcaaaa aacgtagtgg tgttcgcagc gggccatccg cagcgcggga aagagttcgc
     3781 tcatgtcctt aaacgggcct tcgccggcgg caagcctggc tatgccctgt tccagcttag
     3841 cgatatagcg gcgcacctgc gccgcgcccc actcccggcg cgtgtagcgg atgatgccgc
     3901 gtagatcggc ttcggcctca gccgtgagga tgtaggccgt caagcgcgat ccccgctgag
     3961 ttcttcatca agaatttcgc cgacgctctt ggtggacacc ttgccggcaa gcccatcgtt
     4021 gatgcggttc cccagcatgg ttttcagttc ctgccatgcc tgatcggcat cagcgtcacc
     4081 ggggaacaga cgttcgaggg cgtattgctt aatggtcttg ccctgcaagg cggccagggc
     4141 tttcaggctc tggtgctgct ggtccgtcat gtcgattgtc aggcggctca ttggataacc
     4201 tccataaaat acacgtaacc acattagcac atatgtgggc gtgaggctac agcgcgaggc
     4261 gcattaaggt cgggaaaatg cgctaggcgc atttaaattg cgtattgctg taatgcgcca
     4321 tgccggctag actaggccca aatgggtata cccaatttga ccaaggggga cgcgatgagg
     4381 gcggccaagc actaccgaca acttctatcc atcgacttca acatcgaggc gctggccttc
     4441 gtgcctggac ccgacggcac acgcggccgg cgcatccacg tcctggggcg cgaggtccgc
     4501 gaccggcccg gcctggtcga gtacctttcg ccggcgttcg gctcgcgggt ggcgctggac
     4561 ggctactgca aggccaattt cgatgcagtg ctgcacctgg cgtaccccga tcatcagcaa
     4621 tggggccacg catgaagcgc cgaagctacg ccatgctgcg cgccgctgcc gcgctggccg
     4681 tcctggtcgt tgcctcgccg gcatgggccg agctgcgcgg cgaggtcgtg cgcatcatcg
     4741 acggcgacac catcgacgtg ctggtagaca agcagccggt gcgcgtgcgc ctggtggaca
     4801 ttgacgcgcc ggaaaagcgg caagccttcg gcgaacgtgc gcgccaggcg ctggccggca
     4861 tggtgttccg ccggcacgtc ctggtcgacg agaaggacac cgaccgttac ggccgcacgc
     4921 tgggcaccgt ctgggtcaac atggagctgg ccagccggcc gccgcagccg cgcaacgtca
     4981 acgccgcgat ggttcaccag ggcatggcgt gggcctatcg cttccacggc cgcgcggccg
     5041 accctgaaat gctgcggctc gaacaggagg cgcgaggcaa gcgcgtcggc ctctggtccg
     5101 atccgcacgc cgtcgagccg tggaaatggc gacgcgagag caacaaccgg agggacgaag
     5161 gttgaaggtc gcccgcatct acctgcgcgc cagtacggac gagcagaatc ttgaacgcca
     5221 ggagagcctt gtagcggcca cgcgggccgc cgggtactac gtcgccggca tctaccgcga
     5281 gaaggcgtcc ggcgcacgcg ccgaccggcc cgagctgctg cgcatgatcg cggacctgca
     5341 acctggtgaa gtcgtcgttg cggagaagat cgaccgcatc agccgcttgc cgttggccga
     5401 ggccgagcgc ctggttgcgt cgatccgggc caaaggggcc aagctggccg tgcctggcgt
     5461 ggtggacctg tcggagctgg ccgccgaggc gaacggagtg gcgaaaatcg ttctggaatc
     5521 cgtccaggac atgcttttga agctcgcctt gcagatggcc cgcgacgact acgaggatcg
     5581 gcgcgagcgt caacgtcagg gtgtccagtt ggcgaaggcc gccggccgct acaccggccg
     5641 caaacgtgac gccggcatgc acgaccgcat catcacgctt cgctccggcg gatcgagcat
     5701 tgccaagacg gccaagctgg tcggatgcag cccgagccag gtcaaacgag tgtgggcggc
     5761 ctggaacgcg cagcagcaaa aataaagccg ggcagtgccc ggcttttctc accttttcgc
     5821 gtcccgcagg gccgctgcga gcgccctacc tagatcctcg ctttccccct cggtgtagtc
     5881 cggccagggc acgaagggcg cggatgcgaa cctgttgagc aggtcagatc tagggcggcg
     5941 gatttgtcct actcaggaga gcgttcaccg acaaacaaca gataaaacga aaggcccagt
     6001 ctttcgactg agcctttcgt tttatttgat gcctgccgaa ttcggatccg gagctcgaca
     6061 cgacattgtc gtcacctttg tcgggtccgc gacaagcttt ttgttcctcg atcccgtatg
     6121 ttttcgccta aatatctgaa acagcagcaa attatttttc gttagctcaa tcggcccact
     6181 tggcacgagt cttgaaattt attgcgaggc ggcggagctg ccggccgcat ccgtgcggca
     6241 taaccacggt tgtgaacaaa tgaaggaagg ccaaatgcgt aaaggcgaag agctgttcac
     6301 tggtgtcgtc cctattctgg tggaactgga tggtgatgtc aacggtcata agttttccgt
     6361 gcgtggcgag ggtgaaggtg acgcaactaa tggtaaactg acgctgaagt tcatctgtac
     6421 tactggtaaa ctgccggtac cttggccgac tctggtaacg acgctgactt atggtgttca
     6481 gtgctttgct cgttatccgg accatatgaa gcagcatgac ttcttcaagt ccgccatgcc
     6541 ggaaggctat gtgcaggaac gcacgatttc ctttaaggat gacggcacgt acaaaacgcg
     6601 tgcggaagtg aaatttgaag gcgataccct ggtaaaccgc attgagctga aaggcattga
     6661 ctttaaagaa gatggcaata tcctgggcca taagctggaa tacaatttta acagccacaa
     6721 tgtttacatc accgccgata aacaaaaaaa tggcattaaa gcgaatttta aaattcgcca
     6781 caacgttgag gatggcagcg tgcagctggc tgatcactac cagcaaaaca ctccaatcgg
     6841 tgatggtcct gttctgctgc cagacaatca ctatctgagc acgcaaagcg ttctgtctaa
     6901 agatccgaac gagaaacgcg atcatatggt tctgctggag ttcgtaaccg cagcgggcat
     6961 cacgcatggt atggatgaac tgtacaaatg agctttagta tgcgcaacgt tttacaacgt
     7021 cgtgactggg
//
