[The description below was written by a language model from this plasmid's Addgene catalogue record and the feature table of its GenBank file.]
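Description:
pOPS0571 is a 7,030 bp low-copy, broad-host-range bacterial reporter plasmid built on the pOGG026 backbone by Golden Gate assembly of domesticated synthetic modules. It replicates through an IncP system, with the oriV origin and the trfA gene, whose product binds and activates oriV. This arrangement allows maintenance in Gram-negative hosts beyond E. coli. An IncP oriT permits conjugative mobilisation from a donor strain that supplies the transfer functions, which fits with the recorded propagation host, an S17-derived hemA-deficient strain. Selection is by kanamycin through an aminoglycoside phosphotransferase gene. Lambda t0 and rrnB T1 terminators are also annotated and probably insulate the cassettes from read-through transcription.

According to the catalogue entry, the payload has three modules: a promoter module carrying PsNifH, a coding module encoding superfolder GFP, and a terminator-position module containing a plasmid-specific 12-nucleotide barcode next to a universal primer binding site. The feature table annotates the sfGFP coding sequence and an M13/pUC forward primer site just downstream, but neither the nifH promoter nor the barcode is marked as a feature, and a stretch of about 2.5 kb between oriV and the rrnB terminator carries no annotation.

Because nifH promoters are induced under nitrogen-fixing conditions, GFP fluorescence should report nitrogenase gene expression, while the barcode identifies the strain carrying the plasmid. The plasmid belongs to a Plasmid-ID kit whose members differ only in the barcode. The associated work used the kit to measure rhizobial competitiveness for nodule occupancy and nitrogen fixation in legume nodules at the same time.
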