Addgene plasmid #133212: pOPS0571
Purpose: Reporter plasmid with a 12-nucleotide specific "barcode" sequence. This plasmid is not available as an individual bacterial stab, but can be requested as part of the Plasmid-ID Kit (Kit #1000000168 ).
Depositing lab: Philip Poole. Depositing organization: University of Oxford. Publication: Optimizing Rhizobium-legume symbioses by simultaneous measurement of rhizobial competitiveness and N2 fixation in nodules. Mendoza-Suarez MA, Geddes BA, Sanchez-Canizares C, Ramirez-Gonzalez RH, Kirchhelle C, Jorrin B, Poole PS. Proc Natl Acad Sci U S A. 2020 May 5;117(18):9822-9831. doi: 10.1073/pnas.1921225117. Epub 2020 Apr 21. PubMed 32317381.
Backbone
  Vector backbone: pOGG026 (Addgene ID 113992)
  Vector type: Bacterial Expression
Growth in bacteria
  Bacterial resistance: Kanamycin, 50 μg/mL
  Growth temperature: 37°C
  Growth strain: ST18 (S17 delta pir delta hemA)
  Copy number: Low Copy
Gene/Insert
  Gene/Insert name: PU module (PsNifH from pOGG043), SC module (sfGFP from pOGG037), and T module (TAGTATGCGCAA and universal primer binding site)
  Species: Synthetic
  Mutation: Domesticated for Golden Gate cloning
  Cloning method: Unknown
Terms and licenses: Academic/Nonprofit Terms; Industry Terms: Not Available to Industry
Depositor comments: The only difference is the sequence: TAGTATGCGCAA . Please note that this plasmid may require a unique bacterial strain, so make sure to confirm that you can also obtain the appropriate growth strain. Please contact us or contact our distributors if you have any questions. This plasmid is not available as an individual bacterial stab, but can be requested as part of the Plasmid-ID Kit (Kit #1000000168 ).
How to cite: pOPS0571 was a gift from Philip Poole (Addgene plasmid # 133212)
